>Addgene plasmid #37303 | pCaShs-Tum | addgene partial sequence | sequence record 49446 | pCasper-hs 5'-GCAACTACTGAAATCTGCCAAG-3'
ATAGGGAATTGGGAATTCGTTAACAGATCTGCGGCCGCGTAAGGAAACTGCTCCAGCCAAGGAACTGGGC
TTGCAGGAGCAGCAGATAGCACCCAGCCCACAAGGGACCACTCACCGACAATCCTCTCATGGCCCTGGCC
AACGGGGGAGAGGATAGAATGGACGACAGCAGCAGCGGACGCACTTCGCTGGCGGACAGCGCCAGCCTGA
CGAACTCCTCGCTGCGCAGCGGCACCTCCTCGCAGAGCATCCACACCAACGATGGCACAATCCGTGTGTT
CAACTTCACCACCGGCGAATTTGAGCGTTTCCATCCCAACATGCTGTGCGAGGAGATCTGCAATACGATG
TGCCGCCAGCTGGGCATTGCACCAATTGCCCAGCTGCTCTACGGAATACGGGAGCACTCGACATCGCGAC
GTCCCTCGCCGCTGGTGCGTTTGGATCTGACGTGGTGCCTGCCCGGCGAGCGACTCAACTGCCAGCTGGT
CTATTGCTTTCGGATGCGTTTCCGTGTGCCCGAATTGGATAGCCAGCTGGAGTTGATCGATGGACGGAGC
CACAAGTTCCTCTACCGCCAAATGCGCTACGATATGCGGACCGAGCAAATCCCGGAGATTCGCTATCCGG
AGCACAAGGACAAATCAACGGGACTGGCCGTGATGGATATGCTAATCGACGATCAGGAACAGTCGGAGGA
TCAGCAGGCGATGCGCTCCATCGAGAAGCTTTACAAACTGTATTTGCCACCGAGCTTGTGGCGCGCCCAC
AGCTTCTTTGTGGGCTCCAAGATACGTGAGGTTTT
