>Addgene plasmid #37303 | pCaShs-Tum | addgene partial sequence | sequence record 49816 | dhop-F 5'-tcgaccaacactctgtccac-3'
CTCGGCGGCAGTGGCAAGAAGGCCAAACGACGTTCCACCAGCGGTGGAATCGATGTCTATGTGCGAGTCT
TTCCACACGATTCCCTGGAGCCTGAACTCAAGGTGGCCAGGGTCACCTCCGAGGCCACACTCAAGTGGAT
CCTTGTTGGCGCCGTGGAAGGAATTGTTATGATCTCCAAAATCAACGACACCTCTGTGCGGCTGGAAATC
GTTGGTCTGCCCAAGGGCTACGAGATGCAGTTTCAGACGGAGAAGGAGATGAAGTCCTTCATCTCCTACC
TGGGCATCTACATCAGATTGTCGAGCAAATGGATGCAGGATCTGTGCCATTCGTACCGCACGCCCTCCCT
GGAGGAGCTGAGCTCCCTCCACTGCCATGGTCCAATCGGCGGTGCCTACTCGCTGATGAAGCTGCACGAG
AACGGTGACAAGTGCGGCAGCTATATTGTGCGTGAATGCGATCGAGAATACAACATATACTACATCGATA
TCAACACCAAAATCATGGCCAAGAAAACCGATCAGGAACGCTGCAAGACGGAGACATTTAGGATCGTGCG
CAAGGACTCGCAATGGAAGCTAAGCTACAACAACGGCGAGCATGTACTAAACTCACTGCACGAAGTGGCG
CACATCATTCAAGCGGATAGTCCCGATCGCTATCGCATACCCGCCTCCAAATATGACAAGCCGCCGCTGC
TGCTACTGCTGCTGCCAAAGAACCTCAAGGCCAAAAAGACTGACCTCCAGCTGAGCGAGGCGGAGCTGCA
GCGCCGCAATCCGCAGATCTTCAATCCCCGAACGGATCTGCAGTGGTATCCAGATT
