[The description below was written by a language model from this plasmid's Addgene catalogue record.]
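Description:
pCaShs-Tum is an insect expression plasmid that places a mutant Drosophila melanogaster hopscotch (hop) cDNA, encoding the fly Janus kinase (JAK), under control of the heat-inducible Hsp70 promoter. It derives from the wild-type parent construct pCaShs-hopscotch. The sequencing primer named in the record suggests a pCaSpeR-hs-type backbone, but the record lists no P-element ends, eye-colour marker or other transformation elements, and no feature table is provided to confirm them. In bacteria the plasmid is selected with ampicillin. Its origin of replication is not stated and its copy number is recorded as unknown.

The insert carries the hopTum-1 (Tumorous-lethal) allele. It was made by swapping a roughly 220 bp SacII–BstEII fragment of the wild-type hop construct for the equivalent PCR-amplified fragment from hopTum-1 hemizygous flies. The resulting change is a single G-to-A substitution at nucleotide 1641, which converts glycine 341 to glutamate. The record calls this a transversion, although G to A is formally a transition. The hop coding region sits between NotI and XbaI cloning sites, and no epitope tags or reporters are recorded.

Because Hsp70 is heat-shock responsive, expression of the mutant kinase can be switched on at chosen times. The associated publication concerns activation of a Drosophila JAK causing hematopoietic neoplasia and developmental defects. This fits use of the construct to test the effects of induced hopTum-1 expression, in comparison with the wild-type hop parent plasmid.
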