Addgene plasmid #37303: pCaShs-Tum
Depositing lab: Norbert Perrimon. Depositing organization: Harvard Medical School. Publication: Activation of a Drosophila Janus kinase (JAK) causes hematopoietic neoplasia and developmental defects. Harrison DA, Binari R, Nahreini TS, Gilman M, Perrimon N. EMBO J. 1995 Jun 15;14(12):2857-65. PubMed 7796812.
Backbone
  Vector backbone: pCaShs-hopscotch
  Backbone manufacturer: Addgene plasmid# 37299
  Vector type: Insect Expression
Growth in bacteria
  Bacterial resistance: Ampicillin, 100 μg/mL
  Growth temperature: 37°C
  Growth strain: DH5alpha
  Copy number: Unknown
Gene/Insert
  Gene/Insert name: hopTum-1 (alt names: Tumorous-lethal; Tum-1)
  Species: D. melanogaster (fly)
  Mutation: Tul-l mutation is a G to A transversion at nucleotide 1641 resulting in the substitution of a Glu for a Gly at amino acid 341
  GenBank ID: AAA62441.1
  Entrez Gene: hop (a.k.a. Dmel_CG1594, 4, CG1594, Dm JAK, DmHD-160, Dmel\CG1594, HD-160, HOP, Hop, Hop1, Hop2, Hpo, JAK, Jak, L4, Tum, Tum-1, d-jak, hop/JAK, jak, l(1)10Be, l(1)G18, l(1)L4, l(1)hop, msvl)
  Promoter: Hsp70
  Cloning method: Restriction Enzyme; 5′ cloning site NotI (unknown if destroyed); 3′ cloning site XbaI (unknown if destroyed)
  Sequencing primers: 5′ pCasper-hs (5'-GCAACTACTGAAATCTGCCAAG-3')
Terms and licenses: Academic/Nonprofit Terms; Industry Terms: Not Available to Industry
Depositor comments: Perrimon Lab plasmid #101 The pCaShs-Tum construct was generated by the replacement of a 220 bp SacII-BstEII fragment from pCaShs-hop (Addgene plasmid# 37299) with the same fragment of PCR-generated DNA from hopTum-1 hemizygous flies. This mutation is a G to A transversion at nucleotide 1641 resulting in the substitution of a Glu for a Gly at amino acid 341.
How to cite: pCaShs-Tum was a gift from Norbert Perrimon (Addgene plasmid # 37303 ; http://n2t.net/addgene:37303 ; RRID:Addgene_37303)
